Addgene plasmid #10680: pMKO.1 GFP B56 alpha shRNA 6-3
Depositing lab: William Hahn. Depositing organization: Dana-Farber Cancer Institute. Publication: Identification of specific PP2A complexes involved in human cell transformation. Chen W, Possemato R, Campbell KT, Plattner CA, Pallas DC, Hahn WC. Cancer Cell. 2004 Feb . 5(2):127-36. 10.1016/S1535-6108(04)00026-1 PubMed 14998489.
Backbone
  Vector backbone: pMKO.1
  Backbone size w/o insert (bp): 6700
  Vector type: Mammalian Expression, Retroviral, RNAi
  Selectable markers: GFP
Growth in bacteria
  Bacterial resistance: Ampicillin, 100 μg/mL
  Growth temperature: 37°C
  Growth strain: DH5alpha
  Copy number: High Copy
Gene/Insert
  Gene/Insert name: PP2A B56 alpha shRNA (alt names: PP2A B56 alpha; B56 alpha)
  Species: H. sapiens (human)
  Insert size (bp): 58
  Entrez Gene: PPP2R5A (a.k.a. B56A, B56alpha, PR61A)
  Cloning method: Restriction Enzyme; 5′ cloning site AgeI (not destroyed); 3′ cloning site EcoRI (not destroyed)
  Sequencing primers: 5′ pLXSN 5'
Terms and licenses: Academic/Nonprofit Terms; Industry Terms: Not Available to Industry
Depositor comments: To make retroviruses expressing shRNAs, oligonucleotides were inserted in the vector pMKO.1-puro modified by replacing the puromycin resistance gene with hrGFP (pMKO.1-GFP).
How to cite: pMKO.1 GFP B56 alpha shRNA 6-3 was a gift from William Hahn (Addgene plasmid # 10680 ; http://n2t.net/addgene:10680 ; RRID:Addgene_10680)
