[The description below was written by a language model from this plasmid's Addgene catalogue record.]
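Description:
pMKO.1 GFP B56 alpha shRNA 6-3 is a retroviral RNA interference vector designed to knock down the human PP2A regulatory subunit B56 alpha, encoded by PPP2R5A (also known as B56A or PR61A). It is built on the pMKO.1 backbone of about 6.7 kb, classed as a mammalian expression, retroviral and RNAi vector. In bacteria it is maintained as a high-copy plasmid under ampicillin selection. The origin of replication and the promoter that drives the hairpin are not stated in the record, and no feature table is available to confirm the individual viral or regulatory elements.

The payload is a 58 bp insert encoding a short hairpin RNA against B56 alpha, made from oligonucleotides cloned between AgeI and EcoRI sites, both of which are preserved. According to the depositor comments, this backbone variant was derived from pMKO.1-puro by replacing the puromycin resistance gene with hrGFP. Transduced mammalian cells are therefore marked by green fluorescence rather than selected with a drug, so they can be identified or sorted on the basis of GFP.

As a retroviral vector, the plasmid is intended for producing retroviruses that deliver the shRNA cassette into target cells for stable suppression of the target gene. The associated publication concerns the identification of specific PP2A complexes involved in human cell transformation, which suggests the construct was used to test how loss of this regulatory subunit affects that process. The "6-3" in the name presumably distinguishes this hairpin or clone from others, though the record does not explain the designation.
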