>Addgene plasmid #10680 | pMKO.1 GFP B56 alpha shRNA 6-3 | addgene partial sequence | sequence record 17575 | 10680 with pLXSN5'
TCCTTCTCTAGGCGCCGGAATTGAAGATCTGTCGACAGGTCGGGCAGGAAGAGGGCCTATTTCCCATGAT
TCCTTCATATTTGCATATACGATACAAGGCTGTTAGAGAGATAATTAGAATTAATTTGACTGTAAACACA
AAGATATTAGTACAAAATACGTGACGTAGAAAGTAATAATTTCTTGGGTAGTTTGCAGTTTTAAAATTAT
GTTTTAAAATGGACTATCATATGCTTACCGTAACTTGAAAGTATTTCGATTTCTTGGCTTTATATATCTT
GTGGAAAGGACGAAACACCGGAACAGAATAGTGCTTACAACACTCGAGTGTTGTAAGCACTATTCTGTTT
TTTTGAATTCGCCAGCACAGTGGTCGACCCTGTGGAATGTGTGTCAGTTAGGGTGTGGAAAGTCCCCAGG
CTCCCCAGCAGGCAGAAGTATGCAAAGCATGCATCTCAATTAGTCAGCAACCAGGTGTGGAAAGTCCCCA
GGCTCCCCAGCAGGCAGAAGTATGCAAAGCATGCATCTCAATTAGTCAGCAACCATAGTCCCGCCCCTAA
CTCCGCCCATCCCGCCCCTAACTCCGCCCAGTTCCGCCCATTCTCCGCCCC
